>Addgene plasmid #182305 | pRSET-TorA-6xHis-M13-pHCountdown-Calmodulin | addgene full sequence | sequence record 360536 | Addgene NGS Result
CTCGCCGCAGCCGAACGACCGAGCGCAGCGAGTCAGTGAGCGAGGAAGCGGAATAGCGCCCAATACGCAA
ACCGCCTCTCCCCGCGCGTTGGCCGATTCATTAATGCAGGATCTCGATCCCGCGAAATTAATACGACTCA
CTATAGGGAGACCACAACGGTTTCCCTCTAGAAATAATTTTGTTTAACTTTAAGAAGGAGATATACATAT
GAATAACAATGACCTTTTCCAAGCATCCAGAAGAAGGTTCCTAGCTCAGCTGGGTTCTTTGACAGATGCG
GGTACTCTAGGTCCAAGTTTATTGACTCCCAGAAGGGCTACAGCAGCTCAGGCAGCAACGGATGCATCCA
GGGGATCACACCACCACCACCACCACACTAGTGGAATGGCATCCATGACAGGCGGTCAACAGATGGGAAG
AGACTTATATGATGACGACGACAAAGACTTGGCTACTATGGTAGATAGCAGCAGAAGGAAATGGAACAAA
ACCGGGCATGCTGTTCGTGCCATTGGAAGACTGAGCTCAGCGGTGATTAAACCAGACATGAAGATCAAGC
TGCGTATGGAAGGCTCTGTAAATGGACACCGTTTCAGAATTGAAGGAGTTGGCCTTGGGAAGCCTCTTGA
GGGAAAACAGAGTATGGACCTTAAAGTCAAAGAAGGCGGACCTCTGCCTTTCGCCTATGACATCTTGACA
ATGGCGTTCTGTTACGGTAACAGGGTATTCGCCAAATACCCAGAAAATATAGTAGACTATTTCAAGCAGT
CGTTTCCTGAGGGCTACTCTTGGGAACGACAAATGATTTACGAAGACGGGGGCATTTGTGTCGCGACAAA
CGACATAACCCTGGATGGTGACTGTATGATCTCCGAAATTCGATTTAAGGGTGTGAACTTTCCTGCCAAT
GGTCCAGTTTTCCAGAAGAGGACTGTGAAATGGGAGCTATCCCACGAGAAATTGTATGCTCGTGATGGAC
TGCTGTACTCTGATGGTAACTACGCTCTGTCGCTTGAAGGAGGTGGCCATTACCGATGTGACAATAAAAC
TACTTATAAAGCTAAGAAGGTTGTCCAGTTGCCAGACTATCACTGGGTGACCCACAGTATTGTGATTAAA
AGCCACGACAAAGATTACAGTAATGTTAATCTGCATGAGCATGCCGAAGCACATTCTGAGCTGCCGAGGC
AGGCCCGAGACCAGTTAACCGAGGAACAAATAGCTGAGTTCAAGGAAGCCTTTTCTTTGTTCGATAAAGA
TGGTGACGGCACCATCACCACTAAAGAATTGGGCACTGTCATGAGGAGCCTTGGTCAAAATCCAACTGAG
GCTGAATTGCAAGATATGATTAACGAGGTCGACGCTGATGGAGATGGTACTATAGATTTTCCAGAATTCT
TGACTATGATGGCCAGGAAGATGAAGGATACTGATTCGGAAGAGGAGATACGTGAGGCCTTTAGAGTATT
CGACAAAGATGGTAACGGTTATATTGGTGCCGCTGAATTAAGACATGTTATGACTAATCTTGGGGAAAAG
TTGACGGACGAGGAAGTCGACGAGATGATTAGAGTCGCTGATATTGACGGCGACGGCCAAGTTAATTATG
AGGAATTCGTGCAGATGATGACTACAAAATAGGCTAGCGCAGCCAACGACGAAAACTACGCTCTAGCCGC
ATAGCTCGAGAAGCTTGATCCGGCTGCTAACAAAGCCCGAAAGGAAGCTGAGTTGGCTGCTGCCACCGCT
GAGCAATAACTAGCATAACCCCTTGGGGCCTCTAAACGGGTCTTGAGGGGTTTTTTGCTGAAAGGAGGAA
CTATATCCGGATCTGGCGTAATAGCGAAGAGGCCCGCACCGATCGCCCTTCCCAACAGTTGCGCAGCCTG
AATGGCGAATGGG
[124 nt withheld, positions 1904-2027]
C
[91 nt withheld, positions 2029-2119]
A
[49 nt withheld, positions 2121-2169]
CCTTTGACGTTGGAGTCCACGTTCTTT
[37 nt withheld, positions 2197-2233]
ACCCTATCTCGGTCTATTCTTTTGATTTATAAGGGATTTTGCCGATTTCGGCCTATTGGTTAAAAAATGA
GCTGATTTAACAAAAATTTAACGCGAATTTTAACAAAATATTAACGCTTACAATTTAGGTGGCACTTTTC
GGGGAAATGTGCGCGGAACCCCTATTTGTTTATTTTTCTAAATACATTCAAATATGTATCCGCTCATGAG
ACAATAACCCTGATAAATGCTTCAATAATATTGAAAAAGGAAGAGTATGAGTATTCAACATTTCCGTGTC
GCCCTTATTCCCTTTTTTGCGGCATTTTGCCTTCCTGTTTTTGCTCACCCAGAAACGCTGGTGAAAGTAA
AAGATGCTGAAGATCAGTTGGGTGCACGAGTGGGTTACATCGAACTGGATCTCAACAGCGGTAAGATCCT
TGAGAGTTTTCGCCCCGAAGAACGTTTTCCAATGATGAGCACTTTTAAAGTTCTGCTATGTGGCGCGGTA
TTATCCCGTATTGACGCCGGGCAAGAGCAACTCGGTCGCCGCATACACTATTCTCAGAATGACTTGGTTG
AGTACTCACCAGTCACAGAAAAGCATCTTACGGATGGCATGACAGTAAGAGAATTATGCAGTGCTGCCAT
AACCATGAGTGATAACACTGCGGCCAACTTACTTCTGACAACGATCGGAGGACCGAAGGAGCTAACCGCT
TTTTTGCACAACATGGGGGATCATGTAACTCGCCTTGATCGTTGGGAACCGGAGCTGAATGAAGCCATAC
CAAACGACGAGCGTGACACCACGATGCCTGTAGCAATGGCAACAACGTTGCGCAAACTATTAACTGGCGA
ACTACTTACTCTAGCTTCCCGGCAACAATTAATAGACTGGATGGAGGCGGATAAAGTTGCAGGACCACTT
CTGCGCTCGGCCCTTCCGGCTGGCTGGTTTATTGCTGATAAATCTGGAGCCGGTGAGCGTGGGTCTCGCG
GTATCATTGCAGCACTGGGGCCAGATGGTAAGCCCTCCCGTATCGTAGTTATCTACACGACGGGGAGTCA
GGCAACTATGGATGAACGAAATAGACAGATCGCTGAGATAGGTGCCTCACTGATTAAGCATTGGTAACTG
TCAGACCAAGTTTACTCATATATACTTTAGATTGATTTAAAACTTCATTTTTAATTTAAAAGGATCTAGG
TGAAGATCCTTTTTGATAATCTCATGACCAAAATCCCTTAACGTGAGTTTTCGTTCCACTGAGCGTCAGA
CCCCGTAGAAAAGATCAAAGGATCTTCTTGAGATCCTTTTTTTCTGCGCGTAATCTGCTGCTTGCAAACA
AAAAAACCACCGCTACCAGCGGTGGTTTGTTTGCCGGATCAAGAGCTACCAACTCTTTTTCCGAAGGTAA
CTGGCTTCAGCAGAGCGCAGATACCAAATACTGTTCTTCTAGTGTAGCCGTAGTTAGGCCACCACTTCAA
GAACTCTGTAGCACCGCCTACATACCTCGCTCTGCTAATCCTGTTACCAGTGGCTGCTGCCAGTGGCGAT
AAGTCGTGTCTTACCGGGTTGGACTCAAGACGATAGTTACCGGATAAGGCGCAGCGGTCGGGCTGAACGG
GGGGTTCGTGCACACAGCCCAGCTTGGAGCGAACGACCTACACCGAACTGAGATACCTACAGCGTGAGCT
ATGAGAAAGCGCCACGCTTCCCGAAGGGAGAAAGGCGGACAGGTATCCGGTAAGCGGCAGGGTCGGAACA
GGAGAGCGCACGAGGGAGCTTCCAGGGGGAAACGCCTGGTATCTTTATAGTCCTGTCGGGTTTCGCCACC
TCTGACTTGAGCGTCGATTTTTGTGATGCTCGTCAGGGGGGCGGAGCCTATGGAAAAACGCCAGCAACGC
GGCCTTTTTACGGTTCCTGGCCTTTTGCTGGCCTTTTGCTCACATGTTCTTTCCTGCGTTATCCCCTGAT
TCTGTGGATAACCGTATTACCGCCTTTGAGTGAGCTGATACCG
Features (pLannotate 1.2.2; 16 found; start..end, strand, type, name):
      1..53      +  rep_origin     RSF ori (fragment): Plasmids containing the RSF 1030 origin of replication can be propagated in E. coli cells that contain additional plasmids with compatible origins.
     56..109     +  CDS            lacI (fragment): lac repressor; lacI; The lac repressor binds to the lac operator to inhibit transcription in E. coli. This inhibition can be relieved by adding lactose or isopropyl-β-D-thiogalactopyranoside (IPTG).
    129..147     +  promoter       T7 promoter: promoter for bacteriophage T7 RNA polymerase
    179..201     +  RBS            RBS: efficient ribosome binding site from bacteriophage T7 gene 10 (Olins and Rangwala, 1989)
    209..346     +  CDS            torA (fragment): TORA_ECOLI - Experimental evidence at protein level: Swiss-Prot protein existence level 1. Reduces trimethylamine-N-oxide (TMAO) into trimethylamine; an anaerobic reaction coupled to energy-yielding reactions. From Escherichia coli (strain K12).
    359..376     +  CDS            9xHis (fragment): 9xHis affinity tag
    530..1198    +  CDS            Padron: Padron is a photoswitchable green fluorescent protein published in 2008, derived from Echinophyllia sp. SC22.
   1199..1549    +  CDS            CALM_PYUSP (fragment): Experimental evidence at protein level: Swiss-Prot protein existence level 1. Calmodulin mediates the control of a large number of enzymes, ion channels and other proteins by Ca(2+). Among the enzymes to be stimulated by the calmodulin-Ca(2+) complex are a number of protein kinases and phosphatases. From Pyuridae sp. (Sea squirt).
   1655..1674    +  CDS            ssrA tag (fragment): C-terminal peptide that mediates degradation in bacteria through the ClpXP and ClpAP proteases (McGinness et al., 2006) wild-type LAA variant
   1703..1752    +  CDS            SET1 (fragment): solubility-enhancement tag derived from T7 phage gene 10B
   1760..1807    +  terminator     T7 terminator: transcription terminator for bacteriophage T7 RNA polymerase
   1833..1899    +  CDS            lacZα (fragment): LacZα fragment of β-galactosidase; lacZ fragment
   1904..2332    +  rep_origin     f1 ori (sequence partly withheld): f1 bacteriophage origin of replication; arrow indicates direction of (+) strand synthesis
   2385..2489    +  promoter       AmpR promoter: bla
   2490..3350    +  CDS            AmpR: β-lactamase; bla; confers resistance to ampicillin, carbenicillin, and related antibiotics
   3521..4109    +  rep_origin     ori: high-copy-number ColE1/pMB1/pBR322/pUC origin of replication
