[The description below was written by a language model from this plasmid's Addgene catalogue record and pLannotate feature annotations shown in this document.]
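Description:
pRSET-TorA-6xHis-M13-pHCountdown-Calmodulin is a 4,236 bp bacterial expression plasmid built on the pRSETB backbone. It is maintained in E. coli at high copy through a ColE1/pUC-type origin and selected with ampicillin via the β-lactamase gene and its native promoter. An f1 phage origin is also present. The feature table additionally reports very short matches to an RSF origin, lacI, lacZα and a T7 gene 10-derived solubility tag; these are small fragments, most likely backbone remnants rather than functional elements.

The insert, cloned between NdeI and XhoI, is transcribed from a T7 promoter with the phage T7 gene 10 ribosome binding site and ends at a T7 terminator, so expression requires a host that supplies T7 RNA polymerase. The open reading frame begins with a modified TorA presequence, a twin-arginine-type signal that directs the protein to the periplasm, followed by a hexahistidine tag for affinity purification. Next comes the sensor itself: pH-Countdown, annotated by similarity to the photoswitchable green fluorescent protein Padron from Echinophyllia sp. SC22, placed between the calcium-sensing domains of GECO 1.2. These domains are the M13 peptide, which is named in the construct but not annotated in the table, and calmodulin. The depositor notes a spontaneous change of calmodulin's penultimate residue to threonine that does not appear to disturb calcium binding. An ssrA degradation sequence lies after the stop codon and is therefore not translated.

The plasmid is intended for producing this pH-Countdown/calcium-binding fusion in the E. coli periplasm, in connection with the depositors' work on relaxation sensors.
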