Addgene plasmid #182305: pRSET-TorA-6xHis-M13-pHCountdown-Calmodulin
Purpose: E. coli plasmid encoding a fusion between pH-Countdown and the calcium-binding domains of GECO 1.2 with a hexahistidine tag, targeted to the periplasm via the TorA presequence.
Depositing lab: Andrew York. Depositing organization: Calico Life Sciences LLC. Publication: Relaxation Sensors. Seidel ZP, Wang JCK, Riegler J, York AG, Ingaramo M. (2021), doi: 10.5281/zenodo.5810930.
Backbone
  Vector backbone: pRSETB
  Backbone size w/o insert (bp): 2760
  Total vector size (bp): 4236
  Vector type: Bacterial Expression
Growth in bacteria
  Bacterial resistance: Ampicillin, 100 μg/mL
  Growth temperature: 37°C
  Growth strain: DH5alpha
  Copy number: High Copy
Gene/Insert
  Gene/Insert name: pH-Countdown insertion into GECO 1.2 calcium sensing domains
  Species: Echinophyllia sp. SC22
  Insert size (bp): 1642
  Mutation: Spontaneous mutation of calmodulin's penultimate residue to a threonine, which does not seem to perturb calcium binding
  Promoter: t7
  Tag / fusion protein: A modified TorA periplasmic targeting sequence plus a histidine tag (N terminal on insert); non-translated SSrA degradation signal (after the stop codon) (C terminal on insert)
  Cloning method: Restriction Enzyme; 5′ cloning site NdeI (not destroyed); 3′ cloning site XhoI (not destroyed)
  Sequencing primers: 5′ TAATACGACTCACTATAGGG; 3′ GCTAGTTATTGCTCAGCGG
Terms and licenses: Academic/Nonprofit Terms; Industry Terms: Not Available to Industry
Depositor comments: Read the preprint here: https://andrewgyork.github.io/relaxation_sensors/, doi:10.5281/zenodo.5810930
How to cite: pRSET-TorA-6xHis-M13-pHCountdown-Calmodulin was a gift from Andrew York (Addgene plasmid # 182305 ; http://n2t.net/addgene:182305 ; RRID:Addgene_182305)
